Addgene plasmid #79844: pTRE-Tight-Rluc8
Purpose: Rluc8 reporter plasmid
Depositing lab: Vladislav Verkhusha. Depositing organization: Albert Einstein College of Medicine. Publication: A bacterial phytochrome-based optogenetic system controllable with near-infrared light. Kaberniuk AA, Shemetov AA, Verkhusha VV. Nat Methods. 2016 May 9. doi: 10.1038/nmeth.3864. PubMed 27159085.
Backbone
  Vector backbone: pTREtight2
  Backbone size w/o insert (bp): 2900
  Total vector size (bp): 3800
  Vector type: Mammalian Expression, Synthetic Biology
Growth in bacteria
  Bacterial resistance: Ampicillin, 100 μg/mL
  Growth temperature: 37°C
  Growth strain: DH5alpha
  Copy number: High Copy
Gene/Insert
  Gene/Insert name: Rluc8
  Insert size (bp): 900
Resource information
  A portion of this plasmid was derived from a plasmid made by: A Rluc8 gene encoding modified luciferase from Renilla reniformis was amplified from a Nano-lantern/pcDNA3 plasmid (Addgene #51970)
Terms and licenses: Academic/Nonprofit Terms; Industry Terms: Not Available to Industry
Depositor comments: Reporter plasmid for expression of a Rluc8 behind TRE-Tight tetracycline regulatable promoter
How to cite: pTRE-Tight-Rluc8 was a gift from Vladislav Verkhusha (Addgene plasmid # 79844 ; http://n2t.net/addgene:79844 ; RRID:Addgene_79844)
