[The description below was written by a language model from this plasmid's Addgene catalogue record and pLannotate feature annotations shown in this document.]
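Description:
pTRE-Tight-Rluc8 is a small (about 3.8 kb) mammalian expression and synthetic-biology reporter plasmid built on the pTREtight2 backbone. It is propagated in E. coli as a high-copy plasmid through a ColE1/pUC-type origin and selected with ampicillin via the β-lactamase gene and its native promoter. The feature table also picks up short remnants of rop, lacI, a CAP binding site and a lac promoter. These are backbone leftovers rather than functional parts of the reporter. No mammalian selection marker is annotated, which suggests the plasmid is meant for transient transfection or co-transfection.

The payload is Rluc8, a modified luciferase from Renilla reniformis, encoded by an insert of roughly 900 bp that was amplified from a Nano-lantern plasmid. It lies just downstream of the tight TRE promoter, which consists of seven tet operator repeats fused to a minimal CMV promoter. An SV40 polyadenylation signal, with an adjacent fragment of SV40 large T antigen sequence, terminates the transcript. The minimal promoter has very low activity on its own, so luciferase is produced only when a tet-operator-binding transactivator is recruited to the operator array. This transactivator must be supplied from another construct. Bioluminescence after addition of a coelenterazine-type substrate then gives a quantitative readout of transcriptional activation.

The plasmid was deposited as a reporter in connection with work on a bacterial phytochrome-based optogenetic system controlled by near-infrared light. There it presumably reports light-induced assembly of a TetR-based transcriptional activator, although the record does not describe the partner constructs.
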