Features (pLannotate 1.2.2; 12 found; start..end, strand, type, name):
     10..324     +  promoter       tight TRE promoter: Tet-responsive promoter PTight, consisting of seven tet operator sequences followed by the minimal CMV promoter
    329..355     +  misc_feature   MCS (fragment): pUC18/19 multiple cloning site
    356..1285    +  CDS            LUCI_RENRE: Experimental evidence at protein level: Swiss-Prot protein existence level 1. Upon binding the substrate, the enzyme catalyzes an oxygenation, producing a very short-lived hydroperoxide that cyclizes into a dioxetanone structure, which collapses, releasing a CO(2) molecule. The spontaneous breakdown of the dioxetanone releases the energy (about 50 kcal/mole) that is necessary to generate the excited state of the coelenteramide product, which is the singlet form of the monoanion. In vivo the product undergoes the process of nonradiative energy transfer to an accessory protein, a green fluoresce
   1328..1411    +  CDS            large T antigen (fragment): large T antigen from SV40 (simian virus 40)
   1434..1515    +  polyA_signal   SV40 poly(A) signal: SV40 polyadenylation signal
   1634..1669    -  CDS            rop (fragment): Rop protein, which maintains plasmids at low copy number; rop
   1764..1868    +  promoter       AmpR promoter: bla
   1869..2729    +  CDS            AmpR: β-lactamase; bla; confers resistance to ampicillin, carbenicillin, and related antibiotics
   2900..3488    +  rep_origin     ori: high-copy-number ColE1/pMB1/pBR322/pUC origin of replication
   3671..3763    +  CDS            lacI (fragment): lac repressor; lacI; The lac repressor binds to the lac operator to inhibit transcription in E. coli. This inhibition can be relieved by adding lactose or isopropyl-β-D-thiogalactopyranoside (IPTG).
   3776..3797    +  protein_bind   CAP binding site: CAP binding activates transcription in the presence of cAMP. E. coli catabolite activator protein
   3812..1       +  promoter       lac promoter (across the origin): promoter for the E. coli lac operon
>Addgene plasmid #79844 | pTRE-Tight-Rluc8 | depositor full sequence | sequence record 149572 | pTRE-Tight-Rluc8 sequence 3841 bps
GTGTGGCTCGAGTTTACTCCCTATCAGTGATAGAGAACGTATGTCGAGTTTACTCCCTATCAGTGATAGA
GAACGATGTCGAGTTTACTCCCTATCAGTGATAGAGAACGTATGTCGAGTTTACTCCCTATCAGTGATAG
AGAACGTATGTCGAGTTTACTCCCTATCAGTGATAGAGAACGTATGTCGAGTTTATCCCTATCAGTGATA
GAGAACGTATGTCGAGTTTACTCCCTATCAGTGATAGAGAACGTATGTCGAGGTAGGCGTGTACGGTGGG
AGGCCTATATAAGCAGAGCTCGTTTAGTGAACCGTCAGATCGCCTGGAGAATTCGAGCTCGGTACCCGGG
GATCCACCATGAAGGTGTACGACCCCGAGCAGAGGAAGAGGATGATCACCGGCCCCCAGTGGTGGGCCAG
GTGCAAGCAGATGAACGTGCTGGACAGCTTCATCAACTACTACGACAGCGAGAAGCACGCCGAGAACGCC
GTGATCTTCCTGCACGGCAACGCCACTAGCAGCTACCTGTGGAGGCACGTGGTGCCCCACATCGAGCCCG
TGGCCAGGTGCATCATCCCCGATCTGATCGGCATGGGCAAGAGCGGCAAGAGCGGCAACGGCAGCTACAG
GCTGCTGGACCACTACAAGTACCTGACCGCCTGGTTCGAGCTTCTGAACCTGCCCAAGAAGATCATCTTC
GTGGGCCACGACTGGGGCGCCGCCCTGGCCTTCCACTACGCCTACGAGCACCAGGACAGGATCAAGGCCA
TCGTGCACATGGAGAGCGTGGTGGACGTGATCGAGAGCTGGGACGAGTGGCCAGACATCGAGGAGGACAT
CGCCCTGATCAAGAGCGAGGAGGGCGAGAAGATGGTGCTGGAGAACAACTTCTTCGTGGAGACCGTGCTG
CCCAGCAAGATCATGAGAAAGCTGGAGCCCGAGGAGTTCGCCGCCTACCTGGAGCCCTTCAAGGAGAAGG
GCGAGGTGAGAAGACCCACCCTGAGCTGGCCCAGAGAGATCCCCCTGGTGAAGGGCGGCAAGCCCGACGT
GGTGCAGATCGTGAGAAACTACAACGCCTACCTGAGAGCCAGCGACGACCTGCCCAAGCTGTTCATCGAG
GGCGACCCCGGCTTCTTCAGCAACGCCATCGTGGAGGGCGCCAAGAAGTTCCCCAACACCGAGTTCGTGA
AGGTGAAGGGCCTGCACTTCCTCCAGGAGGACGCCCCCGACGAGATGGGCAAGTACATCAAGAGCTTCGT
GGAGAGAGTGCTGAAGAACGAGCAGTAAGCGGCCGCATCGATAAGCTTGTCGACGATATCTCTAGAGGAT
CATAATCAGCCATACCACATTTGTAGAGGTTTTACTTGCTTTAAAAAACCTCCCACACCTCCCCCTGAAC
CTGAAACATAAAATGAATGCAATTGTTGTTGTTAACTTGTTTATTGCAGCTTATAATGGTTACAAATAAA
GCAATAGCATCACAAATTTCACAAATAAAGCATTTTTTTCACTGCCTCGAGAGTTAAGCCAGCCCCGACA
CCCGCCAACACCCGCTGACGCGCCCTGACGGGCTTGTCTGCTCCCGGCATCCGCTTACAGACAAGCTGTG
ACCGTCTCCGGGAGCTGCATGTGTCAGAGGTTTTCACCGTCATCACCGAAACGCGCGAGACGAAAGGGCC
TCGTGATACGCCTATTTTTATAGGTTAATGTCATGATAATAATGGTTTCTTAGACGTCAGGTGGCACTTT
TCGGGGAAATGTGCGCGGAACCCCTATTTGTTTATTTTTCTAAATACATTCAAATATGTATCCGCTCATG
AGACAATAACCCTGATAAATGCTTCAATAATATTGAAAAAGGAAGAGTATGAGTATTCAACATTTCCGTG
TCGCCCTTATTCCCTTTTTTGCGGCATTTTGCCTTCCTGTTTTTGCTCACCCAGAAACGCTGGTGAAAGT
AAAAGATGCTGAAGATCAGTTGGGTGCACGAGTGGGTTACATCGAACTGGATCTCAACAGCGGTAAGATC
CTTGAGAGTTTTCGCCCCGAAGAACGTTTTCCAATGATGAGCACTTTTAAAGTTCTGCTATGTGGCGCGG
TATTATCCCGTATTGACGCCGGGCAAGAGCAACTCGGTCGCCGCATACACTATTCTCAGAATGACTTGGT
TGAGTACTCACCAGTCACAGAAAAGCATCTTACGGATGGCATGACAGTAAGAGAATTATGCAGTGCTGCC
ATAACCATGAGTGATAACACTGCGGCCAACTTACTTCTGACAACGATCGGAGGACCGAAGGAGCTAACCG
CTTTTTTGCACAACATGGGGGATCATGTAACTCGCCTTGATCGTTGGGAACCGGAGCTGAATGAAGCCAT
ACCAAACGACGAGCGTGACACCACGATGCCTGTAGCAATGGCAACAACGTTGCGCAAACTATTAACTGGC
GAACTACTTACTCTAGCTTCCCGGCAACAATTAATAGACTGGATGGAGGCGGATAAAGTTGCAGGACCAC
TTCTGCGCTCGGCCCTTCCGGCTGGCTGGTTTATTGCTGATAAATCTGGAGCCGGTGAGCGTGGGTCTCG
CGGTATCATTGCAGCACTGGGGCCAGATGGTAAGCCCTCCCGTATCGTAGTTATCTACACGACGGGGAGT
CAGGCAACTATGGATGAACGAAATAGACAGATCGCTGAGATAGGTGCCTCACTGATTAAGCATTGGTAAC
TGTCAGACCAAGTTTACTCATATATACTTTAGATTGATTTAAAACTTCATTTTTAATTTAAAAGGATCTA
GGTGAAGATCCTTTTTGATAATCTCATGACCAAAATCCCTTAACGTGAGTTTTCGTTCCACTGAGCGTCA
GACCCCGTAGAAAAGATCAAAGGATCTTCTTGAGATCCTTTTTTTCTGCGCGTAATCTGCTGCTTGCAAA
CAAAAAAACCACCGCTACCAGCGGTGGTTTGTTTGCCGGATCAAGAGCTACCAACTCTTTTTCCGAAGGT
AACTGGCTTCAGCAGAGCGCAGATACCAAATACTGTCCTTCTAGTGTAGCCGTAGTTAGGCCACCACTTC
AAGAACTCTGTAGCACCGCCTACATACCTCGCTCTGCTAATCCTGTTACCAGTGGCTGCTGCCAGTGGCG
ATAAGTCGTGTCTTACCGGGTTGGACTCAAGACGATAGTTACCGGATAAGGCGCAGCGGTCGGGCTGAAC
GGGGGGTTCGTGCACACAGCCCAGCTTGGAGCGAACGACCTACACCGAACTGAGATACCTACAGCGTGAG
CTATGAGAAAGCGCCACGCTTCCCGAAGGGAGAAAGGCGGACAGGTATCCGGTAAGCGGCAGGGTCGGAA
CAGGAGAGCGCACGAGGGAGCTTCCAGGGGGAAACGCCTGGTATCTTTATAGTCCTGTCGGGTTTCGCCA
CCTCTGACTTGAGCGTCGATTTTTGTGATGCTCGTCAGGGGGGCGGAGCCTATGGAAAAACGCCAGCAAC
GCGGCCTTTTTACGGTTCCTGGCCTTTTGCTGGCCTTTTGCTCACATGTTCTTTCCTGCGTTATCCCCTG
ATTCTGTGGATAACCGTATTACCGCCTTTGAGTGAGCTGATACCGCTCGCCGCAGCCGAACGACCGAGCG
CAGCGAGTCAGTGAGCGAGGAAGCGGAAGAGCGCCCAATACGCAAACCGCCTCTCCCCGCGCGTTGGCCG
ATTCATTAATGCAGCTGGCACGACAGGTTTCCCGACTGGAAAGCGGGCAGTGAGCGCAACGCAATTAATG
TGAGTTAGCTCACTCATTAGGCACCCCAGGCTTTACACTTTATGCTTCCGGCTCGTATGTT
