>Addgene plasmid #79844 | pTRE-Tight-Rluc8 | addgene partial sequence | sequence record 153249 | pLPC-5 5'-TAGGCGTGTACGGTGGGA-3'
CGTCAGATCGCCTGGAGAATTCGAGCTCGGTACCCGGGGATCCACCATGAAGGTGTACGACCCCGAGCAG
AGGAAGAGGATGATCACCGGCCCCCAGTGGTGGGCCAGGTGCAAGCAGATGAACGTGCTGGACAGCTTCA
TCAACTACTACGACAGCGAGAAGCACGCCGAGAACGCCGTGATCTTCCTGCACGGCAACGCCACTAGCAG
CTACCTGTGGAGGCACGTGGTGCCCCACATCGAGCCCGTGGCCAGGTGCATCATCCCCGATCTGATCGGC
ATGGGCAAGAGCGGCAAGAGCGGCAACGGCAGCTACAGGCTGCTGGACCACTACAAGTACCTGACCGCCT
GGTTCGAGCTTCTGAACCTGCCCAAGAAGATCATCTTCGTGGGCCACGACTGGGGCGCCGCCCTGGCCTT
CCACTACGCCTACGAGCACCAGGACAGGATCAAGGCCATCGTGCACATGGAGAGCGTGGTGGACGTGATC
GAGAGCTGGGACGAGTGGCCAGACATCGAGGAGGACATCGCCCTGATCAAGAGCGAGGAGGGCGAGAAGA
TGGTGCTGGAGAACAACTTCTTCGTGGAGACCGTGCTGCCCAGCAAGATCATGAGAAAGCTGGAGCCCGA
GGAGTTCGCCGCCTACCTGGAGCCCTTCAAGGAGAAGGGCGAGGTGAGAAGACCCACCCTGAGCTGGCCC
AGAGAGATCCCCCTGGTGAAGGGCGGCAAGCCCGACGTGGTGCAGATCGTGAGAAACTACAACGCCTACC
TGAGAGCCAGCGACGACCTGCCCAAGCTGTTCATCGAGGGCGACCCCGGCTTCTTCAGCAACGCC
