>Addgene plasmid #79844 | pTRE-Tight-Rluc8 | addgene partial sequence | sequence record 153250 | SV40pA-R 5'-GAAATTTGTGATGCTATTGC-3'
ATAAACAAGTTAACAACAACAATTGCATTCATTTTATGTTTCAGGTTCAGGGGGAGGTGTGGGAGGTTTT
TTAAAGCAAGTAAAACCTCTACAAATGTGGTATGGCTGATTATGATCCTCTAGAGATATCGTCGACAAGC
TTATCGATGCGGCCGCTTACTGCTCGTTCTTCAGCACTCTCTCCACGAAGCTCTTGATGTACTTGCCCAT
CTCGTCGGGGGCGTCCTCCTGGAGGAAGTGCAGGCCCTTCACCTTCACGAACTCGGTGTTGGGGAACTTC
TTGGCGCCCTCCACGATGGCGTTGCTGAAGAAGCCGGGGTCGCCCTCGATGAACAGCTTGGGCAGGTCGT
CGCTGGCTCTCAGGTAGGCGTTGTAGTTTCTCACGATCTGCACCACGTCGGGCTTGCCGCCCTTCACCAG
GGGGATCTCTCTGGGCCAGCTCAGGGTGGGTCTTCTCACCTCGCCCTTCTCCTTGAAGGGCTCCAGGTAG
GCGGCGAACTCCTCGGGCTCCAGCTTTCTCATGATCTTGCTGGGCAGCACGGTCTCCACGAAGAAGTTGT
TCTCCAGCACCATCTTCTCGCCCTCCTCGCTCTTGATCAGGGCGATGTCCTCCTCGATGTCTGGCCACTC
GTCCCAGCTCTCGATCACGTCCACCACGCTCTCCATGTGCACGATGGCCTTGATCCTGTCCTGGTGCTCG
TAGGCGTAGTGGAAGGCCAGGGCGGCGCCCCAGTCGTGGCCCACGAAGATGATCTTCTTGGGCAGGTTCA
GAAGCTCGAACCAGGCGGTCAGGTACTTGTAGTGGTCCAGCAGCCTGTAGCTGCCGTTGCCGCTCTTGCC
GCTCTTGCC
